>Addgene plasmid #19740 | pRosa26 LSL luciferase targeting | depositor full sequence | sequence record 9348 | Author sequence
CCCCGCGGCAGGCCCTCCGAGCGTGGTGGAGCCGTTCTGTGAGACAGCCGGGTACGAGTCGTGACGCTGG
AAGGGGCAAGCGGGTGGTGGGCAGGAATGCGGTCCGCCCTGCAGCAACCGGAGGGGGAGGGAGAAGGGAG
CGGAAAAGTCTCCACCGGACGCGGCCATGGCTCGGGGGGGGGGGGGCAGCGGAGGANCGCTTCCGGCCGA
CGTCTCGTCGCTGATTGGCTTNTTTTCCTCCCGCCGTGTGTGAAAACACAAATGGCGTGTTTTGGTTGGC
GTAAGGCGCCTGTCAGTTAACGGCAGCCGGAGTGCGCAGCCGCCGGCAGCCTCGCTCTGCCCACTGGGTG
GGGCGGGAGGTAGGTGGGGTGAGGCGAGCTGNACGTGCGGGCGCGGTCGGCCTCTGGCGGGGCGGGGGAG
GGGAGGGAGGGTCAGCGAAAGTAGCTCGCGCGCGAGCGGCCGCCCACCCTCCCCTTCCTCTGGGGGAGTC
GTTTTACCCGCCGCCGGCCGGGCCTCGTCGTCTGATTGGCTCTCGGGGCCCAGAAAACTGGCCCTTGCCA
TTGGCTCGTGTTCGTGCAAGTTGAGTCCATCCGCCGGCCAGCGGGGGCGGCGAGGAGGCGCTCCCAGGTT
CCGGCCCTCCCCTCGGCCCCGCGCCGCAGAGTCTGGCCGCGCGCCCCTGCGCAACGTGGCAGGAAGCGCG
CGCTGGGGGCGGGGACGGGCAGTAGGGCTGAGCGGCTGCGGGGCGGGTGCAAGCACGTTTCCGACTTGAG
TTGCCTCAAGAGGGGCGTGCTGAGCCAGACCTCCATCGCGCACTCCGGGGAGTGGAGGGAAGGAGCGAGG
GCTCAGTTGGGCTGTTTTGGAGGCAGGAAGCACTTGCTCTCCCAAAGTCGCTCTGAGTTGTTATCAGTAA
GGGAGCTGCAGTGGAGTAGGCGGGGAGAAGGCCGCACCCTTCTCCGGAGGGGGGAGGGGAGTGTTGCAAT
ACCTTTCTGGGAGTTCTCTGCTGCCTCCTGGCTTCTGAGGACCGCCCTGGGCCTGGGAGAATCCCTTGCC
CCCTCTTCCCCTCGTGATCTGCAACTCCAGTCTTTCTAGAGGTACCACGCGTCCTAGTTATTAATAGTAA
TCAATTACGGGGTCATTAGTTCATAGCCCATATATGGAGTTCCGCGTTACATAACTTACGGTAAATGGCC
CGCCTGGCTGACCGCCCAACGACCCCCGCCCATTGACGTCAATAATGACGTATGTTCCCATAGTAACGCC
AATAGGGACTTTCCATTGACGTCAATGGGTGGAGTATTTACGGTAAACTGCCCACTTGGCAGTACATCAA
GTGTATCATATGCCAAGTACGCCCCCTATTGACGTCAATGACGGTAAATGGCCCGCCTGGCATTATGCCC
AGTACATGACCTTATGGGACTTTCCTACTTGGCAGTACATCTACGTATTAGTCATCGCTATTACCATGGT
CGAGGTGAGCCCCACGTTCTGCTTCACTCTCCCCATCTCCCCCCCCTCCCCACCCCCAATTTTGTATTTA
TTTATTTTTTAATTATTTTGTGCAGCGATGGGGGCGGGGGGGGGGGGGGGGCGCGCNNNNNNNNNNCTAA
ATTGTAAGCGTTAATATTTTGTTAAAATTCGCGTTAAATTTTTGTTAAATCAGCTCATTTTTTAACCAAT
AGGCCGAAATCGGCAAAATCCCTTATAAATCAAAAGAATAGACCGAGATAGGGT
[37 nt withheld, positions 1735-1771]
AAAGAACGTGGACTCCAACGTCAAAGG
[49 nt withheld, positions 1799-1847]
T
[91 nt withheld, positions 1849-1939]
G
[124 nt withheld, positions 1941-2064]
CCCATTCGCCATTCAGGCTGCGCAACTGTTGGGAAGGGCGATCGGTGCGGGCCTCTTCGCTATTACGCCA
GCTGGCGAAAGGGGGATGTGCTGCAAGGCGATTAAGTTGGGTAACGCCAGGGTTTTCCCAGTCACGACGT
TGTAAAACGACGGCCAGTGAGCGCGCGTAATACGACTCACTATAGGGCGAATTGGAGCTCCACCGCGGTG
GCGGCCGCTGTCGACATAACTTCGTATAGCATACATTATACGAAGTTATCTCGACCAGCTTCTGATGGAA
TTAGAACTTGGCAAAACAATACTGAGAATGAAGTGTATGTGGAACAGAGGCTGCTGATCTCGTTCTTCAG
GCTATGAAACTGACACATTTGGAAACCACAGTACTTAGAACCACAAAGTGGGAATCAAGAGAAAAACAAT
GATCCCACGAGAGATCTATAGATCTATAGATCATGAGTGGGAGGAATGAGCTGGCCCTTAATTTGGTTTT
GCTTGTTTAAATTATGATATCCAACTATGAAACATTATCATAAAGCAATAGTAAAGAGCCTTCAGTAAAG
AGCAGGCATTTATCTAATCCCACCCCACCCCCACCCCCGTAGCTCCAATCCTTCCATTCAAAATGTAGGT
ACTCTGTTCTCACCCTTCTTAACAAAGTATGACAGGAAAAACTTCCATTTTAGTGGACATCTTTATTGTT
TAATAGATCATCAATTTCTGCATCCCGGGGATCTGATATCATCGATGCATGGGGTCGTGCGCTCCTTTCG
GTCGGGCGCTGCGGGTCGTGGGGCGGGCGTCAGGCACCGGGCTTGCGGGTCATGCACCAGGTGCGCGGTC
CTTCGGGCACCTCGACGTCGGCGGTGACGGTGAAGCCGAGCCGCTCGTAGAAGGGGAGGTTGCGGGGCGC
GGAGGTCTCCAGGAAGGCGGGCACCCCGGCGCGCTCGGCCGCCTCCACTCCGGGGAGCACGACGGCGCTG
CCCAGACCCTTGCCCTGGTGGTCGGGCGAGACGCCGACGGTGGCCAGGAACCACGCGGGCTCCTTGGGCC
GGTGCGGCGCCAGGAGGCCTTCCATCTGTTGCTGCGCGGCCAGCCGGGAACCGCTCAACTCGGCCATGCG
CGGGCCGATCTCGGCGAACACCGCCCCCGCTTCGACGCTCTCCGGCGTGGTCCAGACCGCCACCGCGGCG
CCGTCGTCCGCGACCCACACCTTGCCGATGTCGAGCCCGACGCGCGTGAGGAAGAGTTCTTGCAGCTCGG
TGACCCGCTCGATGTGGCGGTCCGGATCGACGGTGTGGCGCGTGGCGGGGTAGTCGGCGAACGCGGCGGC
GAGGGTGCGTACGGCCCTGGGGACGTCGTCGCGGGTGGCGAGGCGCACCGTGGGCTTGTACTCGGTCATG
GTAAGCTTCAGCTGCTCGATCGAGATCTAGATGGATGCAGGTCGAAAGGCCCGGAGATGAGGAAGAGGAG
AACAGCGCGGCAGACGTGCGCTTTTGAAGCGTGCAGAATGCCGGGCCTCCGGAGGACCTTCGGGCGCCCG
CCCCGCCCCTGAGCCCGCCCCTGAGCCCGCCCCCGGACCCACCCCTTCCCAGCCTCTGAGCCCAGAAAGC
GAAGGAGCAAAGCTGCTATTGGCCGCTGCCCCAAAGGCCTACCCGCTTCCATTGCTCAGCGGTGCTGTCC
ATCTGCACGAGACTTGTGAGACGTGCTACTTCCATTTGTCACGTCCTGCACGACGCGAGCTGCGGGGCGG
GGGGGAACTTCCTGACTAGGGGAGGAGTAGAAGGTGGCGCGAAGGGGCCACCAAAGAACGGAGCCGGTTG
GCGCCTACCGGTGGATGTGGAATGTGTGCGAGGCCAGAGGCCACTTGTGTAGCGCCAAGTGCCCAGCGGG
GCTGCTAAAGCGCATGCTCCAGACTGCCTTGGGAAAAGCGCCTCCCCTACCCGGTAGAATTTCGAGGTCG
AAGGGCGCAGTAGTCCAGGGTTTCCTTGATGATGTCATACTTATCCTGTCCCTTTTTTTTCCACAGGGAT
CCTCGGGGACACCAAATATGGCGATCTCGGCCTTTTCGTTTCTTGGAGCTGGGACATGTTTGCCATCGAT
CCATCTACCACCAGAACGGCCGTTAGATCTGCTGCCACCGTTGTTTCCACCGAAGAAACCACCGTTGCCG
TAACCACCACGACGGTTGTTGCTAAAGAAGCTGCCACCGCCACGGCCACCGTTGTAGCCGCCGTTGTTGT
TATTGTAGTTGCTCATGTTATTTCTGGCACTTCTTGGTTTTCCTCTTAAGTGAGGAGGAACATAACCATT
CTCGTTGTTGTCGTTGATGCTTAAATTTTGCACTTGTTCGCTCAGTTCAGCCATAATATGAAATGCTTTT
CTTGTTGTTCTTACGGAATACCACTTGCCACCTATCACCACAACTAACTTTTTCCCGTTCCTCCATCTCT
TTTATATTTTTTTTCTCGATCGAGGGATCTTTGTGAAGGAACCTTACTTCTGTGGTGTGACATAATTGGA
CAAACTACCTACAGAGATTTAAAGCTCTAAGGTAAATATAAAATTTTTAAGTGTATAATGTGTTAAACTA
CTGATTCTAATTGTTTGTGTATTTTAGATTCCAACCTATGGAACTGATGAATGGGAGCAGTGGTGGAATG
CCTTTAATGAGGAAAACCTGTTTTGCTCAGAAGAAATGCCATCTAGTGATGATGAGGCTACTGCTGACTC
TCAACATTCTACTCCTCCAAAAAAGAAGAGAAAGGTAGAAGACCCCAAGGACTTTCCTTCAGAATTGCTA
AGTTTTTTGAGTCATGCTGTGTTTAGTAATAGAACTCTTGCTTGCTTTGCTATTTACACCACAAAGGAAA
AAGCTGCACTGCTATACAAGAAAATTATGGAAAAATATTCTGTAACCTTTATAAGTAGGCATAACAGTTA
TAATCATAACATACTGTTTTTTCTTACTCCACACAGGCATAGAGTGTCTGCTATTAATAACTATGCTCAA
AAATTGTGTACCTTTAGCTTTTTAATTTGTAAAGGGGTTAATAAGGAATATTTGATGTATAGTGCCTTGA
CTAGAGATCATAATCAGCCATACCACATTTGTAGAGGTTTTACTTGCTTTAAAAAACCTCCCACACCTCC
CCCTGAACCTGAAACATAAAATGAATGCAATTGTTGTTGTTAACTTGTTTATTGCAGCTTATAATGGTTA
CAAATAAAGCAATAGCATCACAAATTTCACAAATAAAGCATTTTTTTCACTGCATTCTAGTTGTGGTTTG
TCCAAACTCATCAATGTATCTTATCATGTCTGGTCGAGGGATCTTTGTGAAGGAACCTTACTTCTGTGGT
GTGACATAATTGGACAAACTACCTACAGAGATTTAAAGCTCTAAGGTAAATATAAAATTTTTAAGTGTAT
AATGTGTTAAACTACTGATTCTAATTGTTTGTGTATTTTAGATTCCAACCTATGGAACTGATGAATGGGA
GCAGTGGTGGAATGCCTTTAATGAGGAAAACCTGTTTTGCTCAGAAGAAATGCCATCTAGTGATGATGAG
GCTACTGCTGACTCTCAACATTCTACTCCTCCAAAAAAGAAGAGAAAGGTAGAAGACCCCAAGGACTTTC
CTTCAGAATTGCTAAGTTTTTTGAGTCATGCTGTGTTTAGTAATAGAACTCTTGCTTGCTTTGCTATTTA
CACCACAAAGGAAAAAGCTGCACTGCTATACAAGAAAATTATGGAAAAATATTCTGTAACCTTTATAAGT
AGGCATAACAGTTATAATCATAACATACTGTTTTTTCTTACTCCACACAGGCATAGAGTGTCTGCTATTA
ATAACTATGCTCAAAAATTGTGTACCTTTAGCTTTTTAATTTGTAAAGGGGTTAATAAGGAATATTTGAT
GTATAGTGCCTTGACTAGAGATCATAATCAGCCATACCACATTTGTAGAGGTTTTACTTGCTTTAAAAAA
CCTCCCACACCTCCCCCTGAACCTGAAACATAAAATGAATGCAATTGTTGTTGTTAACTTGTTTATTGCA
GCTTATAATGGTTACAAATAAAGCAATAGCATCACAAATTTCACAAATAAAGCATTTTTTTCACTGCATT
CTAGTTGTGGTTTGTCCAAACTCATCAATGTATCTTATCATGTCTGGTCGAGGGATCTTTGTGAAGGAAC
CTTACTTCTGTGGTGTGACATAATTGGACAAACTACCTACAGAGATTTAAAGCTCTAAGGTAAATATAAA
ATTTTTAAGTGTATAATGTGTTAAACTACTGATTCTAATTGTTTGTGTATTTTAGATTCCAACCTATGGA
ACTGATGAATGGGAGCAGTGGTGGAATGCCTTTAATGAGGAAAACCTGTTTTGCTCAGAAGAAATGCCAT
CTAGTGATGATGAGGCTACTGCTGACTCTCAACATTCTACTCCTCCAAAAAAGAAGAGAAAGGTAGAAGA
CCCCAAGGACTTTCCTTCAGAATTGCTAAGTTTTTTGAGTCATGCTGTGTTTAGTAATAGAACTCTTGCT
TGCTTTGCTATTTACACCACAAAGGAAAAAGCTGCACTGCTATACAAGAAAATTATGGAAAAATATTCTG
TAACCTTTATAAGTAGGCATAACAGTTATAATCATAACATACTGTTTTTTCTTACTCCACACAGGCATAG
AGTGTCTGCTATTAATAACTATGCTCAAAAATTGTGTACCTTTAGCTTTTTAATTTGTAAAGGGGTTAAT
AAGGAATATTTGATGTATAGTGCCTTGACTAGAGATCATAATCAGCCATACCACATTTGTAGAGGTTTTA
CTTGCTTTAAAAAACCTCCCACACCTCCCCCTGAACCTGAAACATAAAATGAATGCAATTGTTGTTGTTA
ACTTGTTTATTGCAGCTTATAATGGTTACAAATAAAGCAATAGCATCACAAATTTCACAAATAAAGCATT
TTTTTCACTGCATTCTAGTTGTGGTTTGTCCAAACTCATCAATGTATCTTATCATGTCTGGTCGAGGGAT
CTTTGTGAAGGAACCTTACTTCTGTGGTGTGACATAATTGGACAAACTACCTACAGAGATTTAAAGCTCT
AAGGTAAATATAAAATTTTTAAGTGTATAATGTGTTAAACTACTGATTCTAATTGTTTGTGTATTTTAGA
TTCCAACCTATGGAACTGATGAATGGGAGCAGTGGTGGAATGCCTTTAATGAGGAAAACCTGTTTTGCTC
AGAAGAAATGCCATCTAGTGATGATGAGGCTACTGCTGACTCTCAACATTCTACTCCTCCAAAAAAGAAG
AGAAAGGTAGAAGACCCCAAGGACTTTCCTTCAGAATTGCTAAGTTTTTTGAGTCATGCTGTGTTTAGTA
ATAGAACTCTTGCTTGCTTTGCTATTTACACCACAAAGGAAAAAGCTGCACTGCTATACAAGAAAATTAT
GGAAAAATATTCTGTAACCTTTATAAGTAGGCATAACAGTTATAATCATAACATACTGTTTTTTCTTACT
CCACACAGGCATAGAGTGTCTGCTATTAATAACTATGCTCAAAAATTGTGTACCTTTAGCTTTTTAATTT
GTAAAGGGGTTAATAAGGAATATTTGATGTATAGTGCCTTGACTAGAGATCATAATCAGCCATACCACAT
TTGTAGAGGTTTTACTTGCTTTAAAAAACCTCCCACACCTCCCCCTGAACCTGAAACATAAAATGAATGC
AATTGTTGTTGTTAACTTGTTTATTGCAGCTTATAATGGTTACAAATAAAGCAATAGCATCACAAATTTC
ACAAATAAAGCATTTTTTTCACTGCATTCTAGTTGTGGTTTGTCCAAACTCATCAATGTATCTTATCATG
TCTGGAATTCCGCAAGCTAGCCACCATGGCTTGAGTAAGTCTGCAGTAAGCTTCGTATATACCTTTCTAT
ACGAAGTTGTGGATCTGCGATCTAAGTAAGCTTGGCATTCCGGTACTGTTGGTAAAGCCACCATGGAAGA
CGCCAAAAACATAAAGAAAGGCCCGGCGCCATTCTATCCGCTGGAAGATGGAACCGCTGGAGAGCAACTG
CATAAGGCTATGAAGAGATACGCCCTGGTTCCTGGAACAATTGCTTTTACAGATGCACATATCGAGGTGG
ACATCACTTACGCTGAGTACTTCGAAATGTCCGTTCGGTTGGCAGAAGCTATGAAACGATATGGGCTGAA
TACAAATCACAGAATCGTCGTATGCAGTGAAAACTCTCTTCAATTCTTTATGCCGGTGTTGGGCGCGTTA
TTTATCGGAGTTGCAGTTGCGCCCGCGAACGACATTTATAATGAACGTGAATTGCTCAACAGTATGGGCA
TTTCGCAGCCTACCGTGGTGTTCGTTTCCAAAAAGGGGTTGCAAAAAATTTTGAACGTGCAAAAAAAGCT
CCCAATCATCCAAAAAATTATTATCATGGATTCTAAAACGGATTACCAGGGATTTCAGTCGATGTACACG
TTCGTCACATCTCATCTACCTCCCGGTTTTAATGAATACGATTTTGTGCCAGAGTCCTTCGATAGGGACA
AGACAATTGCACTGATCATGAACTCCTCTGGATCTACTGGTCTGCCTAAAGGTGTCGCTCTGCCTCATAG
AACTGCCTGCGTGAGATTCTCGCATGCCAGAGATCCTATTTTTGGCAATCAAATCATTCCGGATACTGCG
ATTTTAAGTGTTGTTCCATTCCATCACGGTTTTGGAATGTTTACTACACTCGGATATTTGATATGTGGAT
TTCGAGTCGTCTTAATGTATAGATTTGAAGAAGAGCTGTTTCTGAGGAGCCTTCAGGATTACAAGATTCA
AAGTGCGCTGCTGGTGCCAACCCTATTCTCCTTCTTCGCCAAAAGCACTCTGATTGACAAATACGATTTA
TCTAATTTACACGAAATTGCTTCTGGTGGCGCTCCCCTCTCTAAGGAAGTCGGGGAAGCGGTTGCCAAGA
GGTTCCATCTGCCAGGTATCAGGCAAGGATATGGGCTCACTGAGACTACATCAGCTATTCTGATTACACC
CGAGGGGGATGATAAACCGGGCGCGGTCGGTAAAGTTGTTCCATTTTTTGAAGCGAAGGTTGTGGATCTG
GATACCGGGAAAACGCTGGGCGTTAATCAAAGAGGCGAACTGTGTGTGAGAGGTCCTATGATTATGTCCG
GTTATGTAAACAATCCGGAAGCGACCAACGCCTTGATTGACAAGGATGGATGGCTACATTCTGGAGACAT
AGCTTACTGGGACGAAGACGAACACTTCTTCATCGTTGACCGCCTGAAGTCTCTGATTAAGTACAAAGGC
TATCAGGTGGCTCCCGCTGAATTGGAATCCATCTTGCTCCAACACCCCAACATCTTCGACGCAGGTGTCG
CAGGTCTTCCCGACGATGACGCCGGTGAACTTCCCGCCGCCGTTGTTGTTTTGGAGCACGGAAAGACGAT
GACGGAAAAAGAGATCGTGGATTACGTCGCCAGTCAAGTAACAACCGCGAAAAAGTTGCGCGGAGGAGTT
GTGTTTGTGGACGAAGTACCGAAAGGTCTTACCGGAAAACTCGACGCAAGAAAAATCAGAGAGATCCTCA
TAAAGGCCAAGAAGGGCGGAAAGATCGCCGTGGAGCAGCTCGAGTCCATCTACAGGTACTACGGCCTGCT
GCTGAAGGAATAATCTAGTGGCAATAAAAAGACAGAATAAGACGCACGGGTGTTGGGTCGTTTGTTCTAG
AAGATGGGCGGGAGTCTTCTGGGCAGGCTTAAAGGCTAACCTGGTGTGTGGGCGTTGTCCTGCAGGGGAA
TTGAACAGGTGTAAAATTGGAGGGACAAGACTTCCCACAGATTTTCGGTTTTGTCGGGAAGTTTTTTAAT
AGGGGCAAATAGGAAAATGGAGGATAGGAGTCATCTGGGGTTTATGCAGCAAAACTACAGGTATATTGCT
TGTATCCGCCTCGGAGATTTCCATGAGGAGATAAAGACATGTCACCCGAGTTTATACTCTCCTGCTTAGA
TCCTACTACAGTATGAAATACAGTGTNGCGAGGTAGACTATGTAAGCAGATTTAATCATTTTAAAGAGCC
CAGTACTTCATATCCATTTCTCCCGCTCCTTCTGCAGCCTTATCAAAAGGTATTTAGAACACTCATTTTA
GCCCCATTTTCATTTATTATACTGGCTTATCCAACCCCTAGACAGAGCATTGGCATTTTCCCTTTCCTGA
TCTTAGAAGTCTGATGACTCATGAAACCAGACAGATTAGTTACATACACCACAAATCGAGGCTGTAGCTG
GGGCCTCAACACTGCAGTTCTTTTATAACTCCTTAGTACACTTTTTGTTGATCCTTTGCCTTGATCCTTA
ATTTTCAGTGTCTATCACCTCTCCCGTCAGGTGGTGTTCCACATTTGGGCCTATTCTCAGTCCAGGGAGT
TTTACAACAATAGATGTATTGAGAATCCAACCTAAAGCTTAACTTTCCACTCCCATGAATGCCTCTCTCC
TTTTTCTCCATTATAACTGAGCTATNACCATTAATGGTTTCAGGTGGATGTCTCCTCCCCCAATATACCT
GATGTATCTACATATTGCCAGGCTGATATTTTAAGACATNAAAGGTATATTTCATTATTGAGCCACATGG
TATTGATTACTGCTACTAAAATTTTGTCATTGTACACATCTGTAAAAGGTGGTTCCTTTTGGAATGCAAA
GTTCAGGTGTTTGTTGTCTTTCCTGACCTAAGGTCTTGTGAGCTTGTATTTTTTCTATTTAAGCAGTGCT
TTCTCTTGGACTGGCTTGACTCATGGCATTCTACACGTTATTGCTGGTCTAAATGTGATTTTGCCAAGCT
TCTTCAGGACCTATAATTTTGCTTGACTTGTAGCCAAACACAAGTAAAATGATTAAGCAACAAATGTATT
TGTGAAGCTTGGTTTTTAGGTTGTTGTGTTGTGTGTGCTTGTGCTCTATAATAATACTATCCAGGGGCTG
GAGAGGTGGCTCGGAGTTCAAGAGCACAGACTGCTCTTCCAGAAGTCCTGAGTTCAATTCCCAGCAACCA
CATGGTGGCTCACAACCATCTGTAATGGGATCTGATGCCCTCTTCTGGTGTGTCTGAAGACCACAAGTGT
ATTCACATTAAATAAATAATCCTCCTTCTTCTTCTTTTTTTTTTTTTAAAGAGAATNCTGTCTCCAGTAG
AATTACTGAAGTAATGAAATACTTTGTGTTTGTTCCAATATGGNAGCCAATAATCAAATACTCTTNAGCA
CTGGAAATGTACCAAGGAACTATTTTATTTAAGTGNACTGTGGACAGAGGAGCCATAACTGCAGACTTGT
GGGATACAGAAGACCAATGCAGACTTAATGTCTTTTCTCTTACACTAAGCAATAAAGAAATAAAAATTGA
ACTTCTAGTATCCTATTTGTTAAACTGCTAGCTTTACTAACTTTTGTGCTTCATCTATACAAAGCTGAAA
GCTAAGTCTGCAGCCATTACTAAACATGAAAGCAAGTAATGATAATTTTGGATTTCAAAAATGTAGGGCC
AGAGTTTAGCCAGCCAGTGGTGGTGCTTGCCTTTATGCCTTAATCCCAGCACTCTGGAGGCAGAGACAGG
CAGATCTCTGAGTTTGAGCCCAGCCTGGTCTACACATCAAGTTCTATCTAGGATAGCCAGGAATACACAC
AGAAACCCTGTTGGGGAGGGGGGCTCTGAGATTTCATAAAATTATAATTGAAGCATTCCCTAATGAGCCA
CTATGGATGTGGCTAAATCCGTCTACCTTTCTGATGAGATTTGGGTATTATTTTTTCTGTCTCTGCTGTT
GGTTGGGTCTTTTGACACTGTGGGCTTTCTTAAAGCCTCCTTCCCTGCCATGTGGTCTCTTGTTTGCTAC
TAACTTCCCATGGCTTAAATGGCATGGCTTTTTGCCTTCTAAGGGCAGCTGCTGAGNTTTGCAGCCTGAT
TTCCAGGGTGGGGTTGGGAAATCTTTCAAACACTAAAATTGTCCTTTAATTTTTTTTTAAAAAATGGGTT
ATATAATAAACCTCATAAAATAGTTATGAGGAGTGAGGTGGACTAATATTAATGAGTCCCTCCCCTATAA
AAGAGCTATTAAGGCTTTTTGTCTTATACTAACTTTTTTTTTAAATGTGGTATCTTTAGAACCAAGGGTC
TTAGAGTTTTAGTATACAGAAACTGTTGCATCGCTTAATCAGATTTTCTAGTTTCAAATCCAGAGAATCC
AAATTCTTCACAGCCAAAGTCAAATTAAGAATTTCTGACTTTAATGTTATTTGCTACTGTGAATATAAAA
TGATAGCTTTTCCTGAGGCAGGGTCTCACTATGTATCTCTGCCTGATCTGCAACAAGATATGTAGACTAA
AGTTCTGCCTGCTTTTGTCTCCTGAATACTAAGGTTAAAATGTAGTAATACTTTTGGAACTTGCAGGTCA
GATTCTTTTATAGGGGACACACTAAGGGAGCTTGGGTGATAGTTGGTAAATGTGTTTAAGTGATGAAAAC
TTGAATTATTATCACCGCAACCTACTTTTTAAAAAAAAAAGCCAGGCCTGTTAGAGCATGCTAAGGGATC
CCTAGGACTTGCTGAGCACACAAGAGTAGTACTTGGCAGGCTCCTGGTGAGAGCATATTTCAAAAAACAA
GGCAGACAACCAAGAAACTACAGTAAGGTTACCTGTCTTTAACCATCTGCATATACACAGGGATATTAAA
ATATTCCAAATAATATTTCATTCAAGTTTTCCCCCATCAAATTGGGACATGGATTTCTCCGGTGAATAGG
CAGAGTTGGAAACTAAACAAATGTTGGTTTTGTGATTTGTGAAATTGTTTTCAAGTGATAGTTAAAGCCC
ATGAGATACAGAACAAAGCTGCTATTTCGAGGTCTCTTGGTTATACTCAGAAGCACTTCTTTGGGTTTCC
CTGCACTATCCTGATCATGTGCTAGGCCTNCCTTAGGCTGATTGTTGTTCAAATAACTTAAGTTTCCTGT
CAGGTGATGTCATATGATTTCATATATCAAGGCAAAACATGTTATATATGTTAAACATTTGNACTTAATG
TGAAAGTTAGGTCTTTGTGGGTTTTGATTTTAATTTCAAAACCTGAGCTAAATAAGTCATTTTACATGTC
TTACATTTGGTGAATTGTATATTGTGGTTTGCAGGCAAGACTCTCTGACCTAGTAACCCTCCTATAGAGC
ACTTTGCTGGGTCACAAGTCTAGGAGTCAAGCATTTCACCTTGAAGTTGAGACGTTTTGTTAGTGTATAC
TAGTTATATGTTGGAGGACATGTTTATCCAGAAGATATTCAGGACTATTTTTGACTGGGCTAAGGAATTG
ATTCTGATTAGCACTGTTAGTGAGCATTGAGTGGCCTTTAGGCTTGAATTGGAGTCACTTGTATATCTCA
AATAATGCTGGCCTTTTTTNAAAAGCCCTTGTTCTTTATCACCCTGTTTTCTACATAATTTTTGTTCAAA
GAAATACTTGTTTGGATCTCCTTTTGACAACAATAGCATGTTTTCAAGCCATATTTTTTTTCCTTTTTTT
TTTTTTTTTTGGTTTTTCGAGACAGGGTTTCTCTGTATAGCCCTGGCTGTCCTGGAACTCACTTTGTAGA
CCAGGCTGGCCTCGAACTCAGAAATCCGCCTGCCTCTGCCTCCTGAGTGCCGGGATTAAAGGCGTGCACC
ACCACGCCTGGCTAAGTTGGATATTTTGTATATAACTATAACCAATACTAACTCCACTGGGTGGATTTTT
AATTCAGTCAGTAGTCTTAAGTGGTCTTTATTGGCCCTTATTAAAATCTACTGTTCACTCTAACAGAGGC
TGTTGGACTAGTGGNACTAAGCAACTTCCTACGGATATACTAGCAGATAAGGGTCAGGGATAGAAACTAG
TCTAGCGTTTTGTATACCTACCAGCTTATACTACCTTGTTCTGATAGAAATATTTAGGACATCTAGCTTA
TCGATCCGTCGACGGTATCGATAAGCTTGATATCGAATTCTACCGGGTAGGGGAGGCGCTTTTCCAAGGC
AGTCTGAGCATGCGCTTAGCAGCCCCGCTGGCACTTGGCGCTACACAAGTGGCCTNTGGCCTCGCACACA
TTCCACATCCACCGGTAGGCGCCAACCGGCTCCGTTCTTTGGTGGCCCCTTCGCGCCACCTTCTNCTCCT
CCCCTAGTCAGGAAGTTCCCCCCCGCCCCGCAGCTCGCGTCGTNAGGACGTGACAAATGGAAGTAGCACG
TCTCACTAGTCTCGTCAGATGGACAGCACCGCTGAGCAATGGAAGCGGGTAGGCCTTTGGGGCAGCGGCC
AATAGCAGCTTTGCTCCTTCGCTTTCTGGGCTCAGAGGCTGGGAAGGGGTGGGTCCGGGGGCGGGCTCAG
GGGCGGGCTCAGGGGCGGGGCGGGCGCCCGAAGGTCCTCCGGAGGCCCGGCATTCTGCACGCTTCAAAAG
CGCACGTCTGCCGCGCTGTTCTCCTCTTCCTCATCTCCGGGCCTTTCGACCTGCAGGTCCTCGCCATGGA
TCCTGATGATGTTGTTATTCTTCTAATCTTTTGTATGGAAAACTTTTCTTCGTACCACGGGACTAAACCT
GGTTATGTAGATTCCATTCAAAAAGGTATACAAAAGCCAAAATCTGGTACACAAGGAAATTATGACGATG
ATTGGAAAGGGTTTTATAGTACCGACAATAAATACGACGCTGCGGGATACTCTGTAGATAATGAAAACCC
GCTCTCTGGAAAAGCTGGAGGCGTGGTCAAAGTGACGTATCCAGGACTGACGAAGGTTCTCGCACTAAAA
GTGGATAATGCCGAAACTATTAAGAAAGAGTTAGGTTTAAGTCTCACTGAACCGTTGATGGAGCAAGTCG
GAACGGAAGAGTTTATCAAAAGGTTCGGTGATGGTGCTTCGCGTGTAGTGCTCAGCCTTCCCTTCGCTGA
GGGGAGTTCTAGCGTTGAATATATTAATAACTGGGAACAGGCGAAAGCGTTAAGCGTAGAACTTGAGATT
AATTTTGAAACCCGTGGAAAACGTGGCCAAGATGCGATGTATGAGTATATGGCTCAAGCCTGTGCAGGAA
ATCGTGTCAGGCGATCTCTTTGTGAAGGAACCTTACTTCTGTGGTGTGACATAATTGGACAAACTACCTA
CAGAGATTTAAAGCTCTAAGGTAAATATAAAATTTTTAAGTGTATAATGTGTTAAACTACTGATTCTAAT
TGTTTGTGTATTTTAGATTCCAACCTATGGAACTGATGAATGGGAGCAGTGGTGGAATGCAGATCCTAGA
GCTCGCTGATCAGCCTCGACTGTGCCTTCTAGTTGCCAGCCATCTGTTGTTTGCCCCTCCCCCGTGCCTT
CCTTGACCCTGGAAGGTGCCACTCCCACTGTCCTTTCCTAATAAAATGAGGAAATTGCATCGCATTGTCT
GAGTAGGTGTCATTCTATTCTGGGGGGTGGGGTGGGGCAGGACAGCAAGGGGGAGGATTGGGAAGACAAT
AGCAGGCATGCTGGGGATGCGGTGGGCTCTATGGCTTCTGAGGCGGAAAGAACCAGCTGGGGCTCGACCT
CGAGGGGGGGCCCGGTACCCAGCTTTTGTTCCCTTTAGTGAGGGTTAATTGCGCGCTTGGCGTAATCATG
GTCATAGCTGTTTCCTGTGTGAAATTGTTATCCGCTCACAATTCCACACAACATACGAGCCGGAAGCATA
AAGTGTAAAGCCTGGGGTGCCTAATGAGTGAGCTAACTCACATTAATTGCGTTGCGCTCACTGCCCGCTT
TCCAGTCGGGAAACCTGTCGTGCCAGCTGCATTAATGAATCGGCCAACGCGCGGGGAGAGGCGGTTTGCG
TATTGGGCGCTCTTCCGCTTCCTCGCTCACTGACTCGCTGCGCTCGGTCGTTCGGCTGCGGCGAGCGGTA
TCAGCTCACTCAAAGGCGGTAATACGGTTATCCACAGAATCAGGGGATAACGCAGGAAAGAACATGTGAG
CAAAAGGCCAGCAAAAGGCCAGGAACCGTAAAAAGGCCGCGTTGCTGGCGTTTTTCCATAGGCTCCGCCC
CCCTGACGAGCATCACAAAAATCGACGCTCAAGTCAGAGGTGGCGAAACCCGACAGGACTATAAAGATAC
CAGGCGTTTCCCCCTGGAAGCTCCCTCGTGCGCTCTCCTGTTCCGACCCTGCCGCTTACCGGATACCTGT
CCGCCTTTCTCCCTTCGGGAAGCGTGGCGCTTTCTCATAGCTCACGCTGTAGGTATCTCAGTTCGGTGTA
GGTCGTTCGCTCCAAGCTGGGCTGTGTGCACGAACCCCCCGTTCAGCCCGACCGCTGCGCCTTATCCGGT
AACTATCGTCTTGAGTCCAACCCGGTAAGACACGACTTATCGCCACTGGCAGCAGCCACTGGTAACAGGA
TTAGCAGAGCGAGGTATGTAGGCGGTGCTACAGAGTTCTTGAAGTGGTGGCCTAACTACGGCTACACTAG
AAGGACAGTATTTGGTATCTGCGCTCTGCTGAAGCCAGTTACCTTCGGAAAAAGAGTTGGTAGCTCTTGA
TCCGGCAAACAAACCACCGCTGGTAGCGGTGGTTTTTTTGTTTGCAAGCAGCAGATTACGCGCAGAAAAA
AAGGATCTCAAGAAGATCCTTTGATCTTTTCTACGGGGTCTGACGCTCAGTGGAACGAAAACTCACGTTA
AGGGATTTTGGTCATGAGATTATCAAAAAGGATCTTCACCTAGATCCTTTTAAATTAAAAATGAAGTTTT
AAATCAATCTAAAGTATATATGAGTAAACTTGGTCTGACAGTTACCAATGCTTAATCAGTGAGGCACCTA
TCTCAGCGATCTGTCTATTTCGTTCATCCATAGTTGCCTGACTCCCCGTCGTGTAGATAACTACGATACG
GGAGGGCTTACCATCTGGCCCCAGTGCTGCAATGATACCGCGAGACCCACGCTCACCGGCTCCAGATTTA
TCAGCAATAAACCAGCCAGCCGGAAGGGCCGAGCGCAGAAGTGGTCCTGCAACTTTATCCGCCTCCATCC
AGTCTATTAATTGTTGCCGGGAAGCTAGAGTAAGTAGTTCGCCAGTTAATAGTTTGCGCAACGTTGTTGC
CATTGCTACAGGCATCGTGGTGTCACGCTCGTCGTTTGGTATGGCTTCATTCAGCTCCGGTTCCCAACGA
TCAAGGCGAGTTACATGATCCCCCATGTTGTGCAAAAAAGCGGTTAGCTCCTTCGGTCCTCCGATCGTTG
TCAGAAGTAAGTTGGCCGCAGTGTTATCACTCATGGTTATGGCAGCACTGCATAATTCTCTTACTGTCAT
GCCATCCGTAAGATGCTTTTCTGTGACTGGTGAGTACTCAACCAAGTCATTCTGAGAATAGTGTATGCGG
CGACCGAGTTGCTCTTGCCCGGCGTCAATACGGGATAATACCGCGCCACATAGCAGAACTTTAAAAGTGC
TCATCATTGGAAAACGTTCTTCGGGGCGAAAACTCTCAAGGATCTTACCGCTGTTGAGATCCAGTTCGAT
GTAACCCACTCGTGCACCCAACTGATCTTCAGCATCTTTTACTTTCACCAGCGTTTCTGGGTGAGCAAAA
ACAGGAAGGCAAAATGCCGCAAAAAAGGGAATAAGGGCGACACGGAAATGTTGAATACTCATACTCTTCC
TTTTTCAATATTATTGAAGCATTTATCAGGGTTATTGTCTCATGAGCGGATACATATTTGAATGTATTTA
GAAAAATAAACAAATAGGGGTTCCGCGCACATTTCCCCGAAAAGTGCCACCTAAATTGTAAGCGTTAATA
TTTTGTTAAAATTCGCGTTAAATTTTTGTTAAATCAGCTCATTTTTTAACCAATAGGCCGAAATCGGCAA
AATCCCTTATAAATCAAAAGAATAGACCGAGATAGGGT
[37 nt withheld, positions 18063-18099]
AAAGAACGTGGACTCCAACGTCAAAGG
[49 nt withheld, positions 18127-18175]
T
[91 nt withheld, positions 18177-18267]
G
[124 nt withheld, positions 18269-18392]
CCCATTCGCCATTCAGGCTGCGCAACTGTTGGGAAGGGCGATCGGTGCGGGCCTCTTCGCTATTACGCCA
GCTGGCGAAAGGGGGATGTGCTGCAAGGCGATTAAGTTGGGTAACGCCAGGGTTTTCCCAGTCACGACGT
TGTAAAACGACGGCCAGTGAGCGCGCGTAATACGACTCACTATAGGGCGAATTGGAGCT
Features (pLannotate 1.2.2; 56 found; start..end, strand, type, name):
      5..1089    +  misc_feature   Rosa26 left arm: left homology arm from intron 1 of the mouse Rosa26 gene (Soriano, 1999)
   1165..1468    +  enhancer       CMV enhancer: human cytomegalovirus immediate early enhancer
   1470..1593    +  promoter       chicken β-actin promoter (fragment): contains a 21-bp deletion relative to the standard chicken β-actin promoter
   1636..2064    -  rep_origin     f1 ori (sequence partly withheld): f1 bacteriophage origin of replication; arrow indicates direction of (+) strand synthesis
   2069..2224    -  CDS            lacZα (fragment): LacZα fragment of β-galactosidase; lacZ fragment
   2232..2250    +  promoter       T7 promoter: promoter for bacteriophage T7 RNA polymerase
   2259..2283    +  misc_feature   MCS (fragment): pBluescript multiple cloning site
   2290..2323    +  protein_bind   loxP: Cre-mediated recombination occurs in the 8-bp core sequence (GCATACAT). Cre recombinase
   2334..2786    -  polyA_signal   PGK poly(A) signal: mouse phosphoglycerate kinase 1 polyadenylation signal
   2864..3463    -  CDS            PuroR: puromycin N-acetyltransferase; pac from Streptomyces alboniger; confers resistance to puromycin
   3507..4006    -  promoter       PGK promoter: mouse phosphoglycerate kinase 1 promoter
   4026..4090    +  misc_feature   Ad SA (fragment): adenovirus major late transcript splice acceptor (Friedrich and Soriano, 1991)
   4090..4428    -  CDS            DED1 (fragment): DED1_YEAST - Also known as SPP81. Experimental evidence at protein level: Swiss-Prot protein existence level 1. ATP-binding RNA helicase involved in translation initiation. Remodels RNA in response to ADP and ATP concentrations by facilitating disruption, but also formation of RNA duplexes. Has weak ATP-dependent affinity for dsRNA, but strong ATP-dependent affinity for ssRNA. Acts as a virus host factor involved in the replication of the MBV and the L-A viruses by promoting the negative-strand RNA synthesis. May be involved in recognition of the preinitiation complex and DNA binding of the RN
   4424..4534    -  CDS            YO201_YEAST (fragment): Protein uncertain: Swiss-Prot protein existence level 5. From Saccharomyces cerevisiae (strain ATCC 204508 / S288c) (Baker's yeast).
   4540..4614    +  CDS            small t antigen (fragment): SV40 (simian virus 40) small t antigen
   4616..4681    +  intron         small t intron: SV40 (simian virus 40) small t antigen intron
   4811..4831    +  CDS            SV40 NLS: nuclear localization signal of SV40 (simian virus 40) large T antigen
   5150..5233    +  CDS            large T antigen (fragment): large T antigen from SV40 (simian virus 40)
   5256..5377    +  polyA_signal   SV40 poly(A) signal: SV40 polyadenylation signal
   5394..5468    +  CDS            small t antigen (fragment): SV40 (simian virus 40) small t antigen
   5470..5535    +  intron         small t intron: SV40 (simian virus 40) small t antigen intron
   5665..5685    +  CDS            SV40 NLS: nuclear localization signal of SV40 (simian virus 40) large T antigen
   6004..6087    +  CDS            large T antigen (fragment): large T antigen from SV40 (simian virus 40)
   6110..6231    +  polyA_signal   SV40 poly(A) signal: SV40 polyadenylation signal
   6248..6322    +  CDS            small t antigen (fragment): SV40 (simian virus 40) small t antigen
   6324..6389    +  intron         small t intron: SV40 (simian virus 40) small t antigen intron
   6519..6539    +  CDS            SV40 NLS: nuclear localization signal of SV40 (simian virus 40) large T antigen
   6858..6941    +  CDS            large T antigen (fragment): large T antigen from SV40 (simian virus 40)
   6964..7085    +  polyA_signal   SV40 poly(A) signal: SV40 polyadenylation signal
   7102..7176    +  CDS            small t antigen (fragment): SV40 (simian virus 40) small t antigen
   7178..7243    +  intron         small t intron: SV40 (simian virus 40) small t antigen intron
   7373..7393    +  CDS            SV40 NLS: nuclear localization signal of SV40 (simian virus 40) large T antigen
   7712..7795    +  CDS            large T antigen (fragment): large T antigen from SV40 (simian virus 40)
   7818..7939    +  polyA_signal   SV40 poly(A) signal: SV40 polyadenylation signal
   8077..9726    +  CDS            luciferase: firefly luciferase; luc+; enhanced luc+ version of the luciferase gene
   9784..9831    +  polyA_signal   HSV TK poly(A) signal: herpes simplex virus thymidine kinase polyadenylation signal (Cole and Stacy, 1985)
   9831..14100   +  misc_feature   Rosa26 right arm: right homology arm from intron 1 of the mouse Rosa26 gene (Soriano, 1999)
  14112..14144   -  misc_feature   MCS (fragment): pBluescript multiple cloning site
  14149..14642   +  promoter       PGK promoter: mouse phosphoglycerate kinase 1 promoter
  14669..15238   +  CDS            DTA: diphteria toxin Fragment A; Corynebacterium diphtheriae tox
  15241..15313   +  CDS            small t antigen (fragment): SV40 (simian virus 40) small t antigen
  15315..15380   +  intron         small t intron: SV40 (simian virus 40) small t antigen intron
  15454..15678   +  polyA_signal   bGH poly(A) signal: bovine growth hormone polyadenylation signal
  15682..15703   +  promoter       SV40 promoter (fragment): SV40 enhancer and early promoter
  15708..15733   +  misc_feature   MCS (fragment): pBluescript multiple cloning site
  15746..15764   -  promoter       T3 promoter: promoter for bacteriophage T3 RNA polymerase
  15807..15829   -  protein_bind   lac operator (fragment): The lac repressor binds to the lac operator to inhibit transcription in E. coli. This inhibition can be relieved by adding lactose or isopropyl-β-D-thiogalactopyranoside (IPTG). lac repressor encoded by lacI
  15833..15863   -  promoter       lac promoter: promoter for the E. coli lac operon
  15878..15899   -  protein_bind   CAP binding site: CAP binding activates transcription in the presence of cAMP. E. coli catabolite activator protein
  15912..16004   -  CDS            lacI (fragment): lac repressor; lacI; The lac repressor binds to the lac operator to inhibit transcription in E. coli. This inhibition can be relieved by adding lactose or isopropyl-β-D-thiogalactopyranoside (IPTG).
  16187..16775   -  rep_origin     ori: high-copy-number ColE1/pMB1/pBR322/pUC origin of replication
  16946..17806   -  CDS            AmpR: β-lactamase; bla; confers resistance to ampicillin, carbenicillin, and related antibiotics
  17807..17911   -  promoter       AmpR promoter: bla
  17964..18392   -  rep_origin     f1 ori (sequence partly withheld): f1 bacteriophage origin of replication; arrow indicates direction of (+) strand synthesis
  18397..18552   -  CDS            lacZα (fragment): LacZα fragment of β-galactosidase; lacZ fragment
  18560..18578   +  promoter       T7 promoter: promoter for bacteriophage T7 RNA polymerase
