[The description below was written by a language model from this plasmid's Addgene catalogue record and pLannotate feature annotations shown in this document.]
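Description:
pRosa26 LSL luciferase targeting is a mouse gene-targeting vector built on a modified pRosa26.1 backbone and designed to knock a Cre-activatable firefly luciferase reporter into intron 1 of the Rosa26 locus by homologous recombination. It is maintained in E. coli on a pBluescript-type backbone with a high-copy ColE1/pUC origin, an f1 origin and ampicillin resistance. The original SacII site was replaced by a linearization cassette containing AscI, PacI and FseI sites. A short 5′ arm of about 1.1 kb and a long 3′ arm of about 4.3 kb flank the payload. A PGK-DTA (diphtheria toxin A) cassette sits outside the 3′ arm, providing negative selection against random integrants.

Between the arms, a CAGGS promoter (CMV enhancer plus chicken β-actin promoter) is followed by a lox-stop-lox cassette and then the luciferase coding sequence, which was taken from pGL3-Basic. The depositor notes that the promoter is only partly sequenced, with roughly 1 to 1.3 kb missing from the record. The stop cassette carries a PGK-driven puromycin resistance gene, transcribed antisense to CAGGS, for positive selection of targeted cells. It also contains a splice acceptor fragment and four tandem SV40 polyadenylation repeats that terminate transcription before it reaches the reporter. Cre-mediated excision removes this block, placing luciferase under CAGGS control.

Luciferase lacks its own stop codon and is fused to a C-terminal SYRGL epitope, followed by a short synthetic poly(A) signal. The annotation detects only one loxP site, and the stop-cassette region also contains duplicated pBluescript sequence (f1 ori, lacZα, T7 promoter). The depositor describes this region as "mockLoxP flanked", so that part of the author sequence may be approximate. The construct suits generation of Cre-reporter mice for bioluminescence imaging.
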