Addgene plasmid #19740: pRosa26 LSL luciferase targeting
Depositing lab: Tyler Jacks. Depositing organization: Massachusetts Institute of Technology.
Backbone
  Vector backbone: modified pRosa26.1
  Backbone manufacturer: pRosa26.1 from Soriano Lab
  Vector type: Mammalian Expression, Mouse Targeting, Cre/Lox, Luciferase
  Selectable markers: Puromycin
Growth in bacteria
  Bacterial resistance: Ampicillin, 100 μg/mL
  Growth temperature: 30°C
  Growth strain: DH5alpha
  Growth instructions: Grow at 30oC
  Copy number: High Copy
Gene/Insert
  Gene/Insert name: Luciferase
  Species: firefly
  Insert size (bp): 1700
  Cloning method: Restriction Enzyme; 5′ cloning site XbaI (not destroyed); 3′ cloning site XbaI (destroyed during cloning)
  Sequencing primers: 5′ n/a; 3′ LucNrev
Resource information
  A portion of this plasmid was derived from a plasmid made by: Luciferase from Promega's pGL3-Basic vector
Terms and licenses: Academic/Nonprofit Terms; Industry Terms: Not Available to Industry
Depositor comments: pRosa26 Lox Stop Lox Luciferase targeting vector. Backbone is the pRosa26.1 vector from the Soriano lab This includes both 5' and 3' Rosa26 targeting arms as well as PGK-DTA negative selection marker. The SacII site of the original vector has been deleted and replaced with a linearization cassette. This includes AscI, PacI, and FseI restriction sites. On the sequence provided by the author: 1-1090 Rosa26 5'-homology arm; 1091-1606 CAGGS promoter (what I could sequence of it; there should be another 1-1.3kb unsequenced - NNNN); 1607-8024 mockLoxP flanked PuroR & STOP cassette (Puro transcription is antisense to CAGGS); 8077-9726 Firefly Luciferase coding sequence (no STOP codon); 9727-9777 SYRGL epitope sequence fused to Luc and followed by STOP codon; 9778-9829 synthetic PMCpolyA; 9830-14117 Rosa26 3'-homology arm
How to cite: pRosa26 LSL luciferase targeting was a gift from Tyler Jacks (Addgene plasmid # 19740)
