>Addgene plasmid #19740 | pRosa26 LSL luciferase targeting | addgene partial sequence | sequence record 25380 | BGH-rev 5'-TAGAAGGCACAGTCGAGG-3'
NGNCNGGACGCNTTCNCCACNGNCTCCCATTCATCAGNTTCCATAGGTTGGAATCTAAAATACACAAACA
ATTAGAATCAGTAGTTTAACACATTATACACTTAAAAATTTTATATTTACCTTAGAGCTTTAAATCTCTG
TAGGTAGTTTGTCCAATTATGTCACACCACAGAAGTAAGGTTCCTTCACAAAGAGATCGCCTGACACGAT
TTCCTGCACAGGCTTGAGCCATATACTCATACATCGCATCTTGGCCACGTTTTCCACGGGTTTCAAAATT
AATCTCAAGTTCTACGCTTAACGCTTTCGCCTGTTCCCAGTTATTAATATATTCAACGCTAGAACTCCCC
TCAGCGAAGGGAAGGCTGAGCACTACACGCGAAGCACCATCACCGAACCTTTTGATAAACTCTTCCGTTC
CGACTTGCTCCATCAACGGTTCAGTGAGACTTAAACCTAACTCTTTCTTAATAGTTTCGGCATTATCCAC
TTTTAGTGCGAGAACCTTCGTCAGTCCTGGATACGTCACTTTGACCACGCCTCCAGCTTTTCCAGAGAGC
GGGTTTTCATTATCTACAGAGTATCCCGCAGCGTCGTATTTATTGTCGGTACTANAANNCNTTNANATNG
NCGNAAATNATTTNCGNGGTACANATNNGGGTTTGTNNTGNATACCTTTTTGAANGGAATCTACNTAACC
AGGTTTAGTCCCGNGGTACGANGAAAGTTTNCCTCCCAAAGATTTGGNAAAATCACCNCCCCTNCGNTTC
CTGGNGNGGNCCCTNGGGCANAGGCCCGGAAANAAAAAAAAAAANAACCCNGCNA
