>Addgene plasmid #19740 | pRosa26 LSL luciferase targeting | addgene partial sequence | sequence record 39087 | Puro-F 5'-GCAACCTCCCTTCTACGAGC-3'
GCACCTGGNGCNTGACCCGCAAGCCCGGTGCCTGACGCCCGCCCCACGACCCGCAGCGCCCGACCGAAAG
GAGCGCACGACCCCATGCATCGATGATATCAGATCCCCGGGATGCAGAAATTGATGATCTATTAAACAAT
AAAGATGTCCACTAAAATGGAAGTTTTTCCTGTCATACTTTGTTAAGAAGGGTGAGAACAGAGTACCTAC
ATTTTGAATGGAAGGATTGGAGCTACGGGGGTGGGGGTGGGGTGGGATTAGATAAATGCCTGCTCTTTAC
TGAAGGCTCTTTACTATTGCTTTATGATAATGTTTCATAGTTGGATATCATAATTTAAACAAGCAAAACC
AAATTAAGGGCCAGCTCATTCCTCCCACTCATGATCTATAGATCTATAGATCTCTCGTGGGATCATTGTT
TTTCTCTTGATTCCCACTTTGTGGTTCTAAGTACTGTGGTTTCCAAATGTGTCAGTTTCATAGCCTGAAG
AACGAGATCAGCAGCCTCTGTTCCACATACACTTCATTCTCAGTATTGTTTTGCCAAGTTCTAATTCCAT
CAGAAGCTGGTCGAGACAACTTCGTATAGAAAGGTATATACNAAGCTTAGGCTCGAGAACTGTGGAAAAA
AAAGGGACAGGATAAGTATGACATCATCAAGGAAACCCTGGACTACTGCGCCCTTCTAGCCTCGAGAATT
CTTTGCCAAAAATGATGAGACAGCACAATAACCAGCACGTTGCCCAGGAGCTGTAGGAAAAAGAAGAAGG
CA
