>Addgene plasmid #19740 | pRosa26 LSL luciferase targeting | addgene partial sequence | sequence record 39089 | LucNrev 5'-CCTTATGCAGTTGCTCTCC-3'
GGCCTTTCTTTATGTTTTTGGCGTCTTCCATGGTGGCTTTACCAACAGTACCGGAATGCCAAGCTTACTT
AGATCGCAGATCCACAACTTCGTATAGAAAGGTATATACGAAGCTTACTGCAGACTTACTCAAGCCATGG
TGGCTAGCTTGCGGAATTCCAGACATGATAAGATACATTGATGAGTTTGGACAAACCACAACTAGAATGC
AGTGAAAAAAATGCTTTATTTGTGAAATTTGTGATGCTATTGCTTTATTTGTAACCATTATAAGCTGCAA
TAAACAAGTTAACAACAACAATTGCATTCATTTTATGTTTCAGGTTCAGGGGGAGGTGTGGGAGGTTTTT
TAAAGCAAGTAAAACCTCTACAAATGTGGTATGGCTGATTATGATCTCTAGTCAAGGCACTATACATCAA
ATATTCCTTATTAACCCCTTTACAAATTAAAAAGCTAAAGGTACACAATTTTTGAGCATAGTTATTAATA
GCAGACACTCTATGCCTGTGTGGAGTAAGAAAAAACAGTATGTTATGATTATAACTGTTATGCCTACTTA
TAAAGGTTACAGAATATTTTTCCATAATTTTCTTGTATAGCAGTGCAGCTTTTTCCTTTGTGGTGTAAAT
AGCAAAGCAAGCAAGAGTTCTATTACTAAACACAGCATGACTCAAAAAACTTAGCAATTCTGAAGGAAAG
TCCTTGGGGTCTTCTACCTTTCTCTTCTTTTTTGGAGGAGTAGAATGTTGAGAGTCAGCAGTAGCCTCAT
CATCACTAGATGGCATTTCTTCTGAGCAAAACAGGTTTTCCTCATTAAAGGCATTCCACCACT
